Addgene plasmid #75912: STK11 gRNA (BRDN0001146880)
Purpose: 3rd generation lentiviral gRNA plasmid targeting human STK11
Depositing lab: John Doench & David Root. Depositing organization: Broad Institute. Publication: Optimized sgRNA design to maximize activity and minimize off-target effects of CRISPR-Cas9. Doench JG, Fusi N, Sullender M, Hegde M, Vaimberg EW, Donovan KF, Smith I, Tothova Z, Wilen C, Orchard R, Virgin HW, Listgarten J, Root DE. Nat Biotechnol. 2016 Jan 18. doi: 10.1038/nbt.3437. PubMed 26780180.
Backbone
  Vector backbone: lentiGuide-Puro
  Backbone manufacturer: Zhang Lab (Addgene plasmid # 52963)
  Vector type: Mammalian Expression, Lentiviral, CRISPR
  Selectable markers: Puromycin
Growth in bacteria
  Bacterial resistance: Ampicillin, 100 μg/mL
  Growth temperature: 37°C
  Growth strain: DH5alpha
  Copy number: High Copy
Gene/Insert
  Gene/Insert name: STK11 (alt names: STK11; NM_000455.4)
  gRNA/shRNA sequence: GGCACTGCACCCGTTCGCGG
  Species: H. sapiens (human)
  Entrez Gene: STK11 (a.k.a. LKB1, PJS, hLKB1)
  Promoter: hU6
  Cloning method: Unknown
  Sequencing primers: 5′ U6-F; 3′ pS2-R
Terms and licenses: Academic/Nonprofit Terms; Industry Terms: Not Available to Industry
Depositor comments: The gRNA was designed to target the following Genbank reference sequence(s): NM_000455.4. Note that this plasmid does NOT contain Cas9. It should be used in conjunction with lentiCas9-Blast (Addgene #52962) or otherwise with cell lines already expressing Cas9. Browse the full kinome gRNA library at http://www.addgene.org/pooled-library/broadgpp-human-kinome/ or visit http://www.broadinstitute.org/rnai/public/ for detailed protocols and information.
How to cite: STK11 gRNA (BRDN0001146880) was a gift from John Doench & David Root (Addgene plasmid # 75912 ; http://n2t.net/addgene:75912 ; RRID:Addgene_75912)
