[The description below was written by a language model from this plasmid's Addgene catalogue record and pLannotate feature annotations shown in this document.]
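Description:
STK11 gRNA (BRDN0001146880) is a third-generation lentiviral guide RNA plasmid built on the lentiGuide-Puro backbone, designed to direct CRISPR-Cas9 cleavage to the human STK11 gene (also known as LKB1). It is propagated in E. coli as a high-copy plasmid through a ColE1/pUC-type origin with ampicillin selection from the β-lactamase gene. The annotated sequence also shows an f1 origin, an SV40 origin and lac-derived remnants carried over from the parental cloning vector.

The viral genome is transcribed from an RSV promoter fused to a truncated HIV-1 5' LTR, which makes packaging Tat-independent. It is followed by the Ψ packaging signal, a gag fragment, the Rev response element for nuclear export of the full-length RNA, and a cPPT/CTS that aids nuclear import. The self-inactivating ΔU3 3' LTR disables LTR promoter activity after integration. Two expression units sit between the LTRs. A human U6 RNA polymerase III promoter drives the STK11-specific spacer joined to the Streptococcus pyogenes gRNA scaffold. Downstream, the EF-1α core promoter with its intron A drives puromycin N-acetyltransferase for selection of transduced mammalian cells, and a WPRE enhances transcript stability and expression.

The plasmid carries no Cas9, so it is meant to be used with a separate Cas9 lentivector or in cells that already express Cas9. The guide was designed against the STK11 reference transcript and belongs to a human kinome gRNA collection, making the construct suited to knockout of STK11 in individual experiments or as part of kinase-focused loss-of-function studies.
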