Features (pLannotate 1.2.2; 29 found; start..end, strand, type, name):
     14..80      +  CDS            small t antigen (fragment): SV40 (simian virus 40) small t antigen
    106..317     +  promoter       EF-1α core promoter: core promoter for human elongation factor EF-1α
    318..1256    +  intron         EF-1α intron A: intron upstream of the start codon of human EF-1α
   1278..1877    +  CDS            PuroR (fragment): puromycin N-acetyltransferase; pac from Streptomyces; confers resistance to puromycin
   1893..2481    +  misc_feature   WPRE: woodchuck hepatitis virus posttranscriptional regulatory element
   2532..2551    +  misc_feature   cPPT/CTS (fragment): central polypurine tract and central termination sequence of HIV-1
   2553..2786    +  LTR            3' LTR (ΔU3): self-inactivating 3' long terminal repeat (LTR) from HIV-1
   2864..2985    +  polyA_signal   SV40 poly(A) signal: SV40 polyadenylation signal
   3025..3160    +  rep_origin     SV40 ori: SV40 origin of replication
   3181..3199    -  promoter       T7 promoter: promoter for bacteriophage T7 RNA polymerase
   3207..3362    +  CDS            lacZα (fragment): LacZα fragment of β-galactosidase; lacZ fragment
   3367..3795    +  rep_origin     f1 ori (sequence partly withheld): f1 bacteriophage origin of replication; arrow indicates direction of (+) strand synthesis
   3848..3952    +  promoter       AmpR promoter: bla
   3953..4813    +  CDS            AmpR: β-lactamase; bla; confers resistance to ampicillin, carbenicillin, and related antibiotics
   4984..5572    +  rep_origin     ori: high-copy-number ColE1/pMB1/pBR322/pUC origin of replication
   5755..5847    +  CDS            lacI (fragment): lac repressor; lacI; The lac repressor binds to the lac operator to inhibit transcription in E. coli. This inhibition can be relieved by adding lactose or isopropyl-β-D-thiogalactopyranoside (IPTG).
   5860..5881    +  protein_bind   CAP binding site: CAP binding activates transcription in the presence of cAMP. E. coli catabolite activator protein
   5896..5926    +  promoter       lac promoter: promoter for the E. coli lac operon
   5934..5950    +  protein_bind   lac operator: The lac repressor binds to the lac operator to inhibit transcription in E. coli. This inhibition can be relieved by adding lactose or isopropyl-β-D-thiogalactopyranoside (IPTG). lac repressor encoded by lacI
   5995..6013    +  promoter       T3 promoter: promoter for bacteriophage T3 RNA polymerase
   6041..6267    +  promoter       RSV promoter: Rous sarcoma virus enhancer/promoter
   6268..6448    +  LTR            5' LTR (truncated): truncated 5' long terminal repeat (LTR) from HIV-1
   6495..6620    +  misc_feature   HIV-1 Ψ: packaging signal of human immunodeficiency virus type 1
   6604..6967    +  CDS            HIV-1 gag (fragment): gag protein from human immunodeficiency virus 1; gag
   7113..7346    +  misc_feature   RRE: The Rev response element (RRE) of HIV-1 allows for Rev-dependent mRNA export from the nucleus to the cytoplasm.
   7723..7749    +  CDS            Rev (fragment): human immunodeficiency virus 1 (HIV-1) Rev protein; rev; enhances nuclear export of unspliced and incompletely spliced viral mRNAs
   7753..7993    +  promoter       U6 promoter: RNA polymerase III promoter for human U6 snRNA
   8023..8098    +  misc_RNA       gRNA scaffold: guide RNA scaffold for the Streptococcus pyogenes CRISPR/Cas9 system
   8154..8271    +  misc_feature   cPPT/CTS: central polypurine tract and central termination sequence of HIV-1
>Addgene plasmid #75912 | STK11 gRNA (BRDN0001146880) | addgene full sequence | sequence record 184812 | Addgene Assembled Sequence
CCCGGGTGCAAAGATGGATAAAGTTTTAAACAGAGAGGAATCTTTGCAGCTAATGGACCTTCTAGGTCTT
GAAAGGAGTGGGAATTGGCTCCGGTGCCCGTCAGTGGGCAGAGCGCACATCGCCCACAGTCCCCGAGAAG
TTGGGGGGAGGGGTCGGCAATTGATCCGGTGCCTAGAGAAGGTGGCGCGGGGTAAACTGGGAAAGTGATG
TCGTGTACTGGCTCCGCCTTTTTCCCGAGGGTGGGGGAGAACCGTATATAAGTGCAGTAGTCGCCGTGAA
CGTTCTTTTTCGCAACGGGTTTGCCGCCAGAACACAGGTAAGTGCCGTGTGTGGTTCCCGCGGGCCTGGC
CTCTTTACGGGTTATGGCCCTTGCGTGCCTTGAATTACTTCCACCTGGCTGCAGTACGTGATTCTTGATC
CCGAGCTTCGGGTTGGAAGTGGGTGGGAGAGTTCGAGGCCTTGCGCTTAAGGAGCCCCTTCGCCTCGTGC
TTGAGTTGAGGCCTGGCCTGGGCGCTGGGGCCGCCGCGTGCGAATCTGGTGGCACCTTCGCGCCTGTCTC
GCTGCTTTCGATAAGTCTCTAGCCATTTAAAATTTTTGATGACCTGCTGCGACGCTTTTTTTCTGGCAAG
ATAGTCTTGTAAATGCGGGCCAAGATCTGCACACTGGTATTTCGGTTTTTGGGGCCGCGGGCGGCGACGG
GGCCCGTGCGTCCCAGCGCACATGTTCGGCGAGGCGGGGCCTGCGAGCGCGGCCACCGAGAATCGGACGG
GGGTAGTCTCAAGCTGGCCGGCCTGCTCTGGTGCCTGGCCTCGCGCCGCCGTGTATCGCCCCGCCCTGGG
CGGCAAGGCTGGCCCGGTCGGCACCAGTTGCGTGAGCGGAAAGATGGCCGCTTCCCGGCCCTGCTGCAGG
GAGCTCAAAATGGAGGACGCGGCGCTCGGGAGAGCGGGCGGGTGAGTCACCCACACAAAGGAAAAGGGCC
TTTCCGTCCTCAGCCGTCGCTTCATGTGACTCCACGGAGTACCGGGCGCCGTCCAGGCACCTCGATTAGT
TCTCGAGCTTTTGGAGTACGTCGTCTTTAGGTTGGGGGGAGGGGTTTTATGCGATGGAGTTTCCCCACAC
TGAGTGGGTGGAGACTGAAGTTAGGCCAGCTTGGCACTTGATGTAATTCTCCTTGGAATTTGCCCTTTTT
GAGTTTGGATCTTGGTTCATTCTCAAGCCTCAGACAGTGGTTCAAAGTTTTTTTCTTCCATTTCAGGTGT
CGTGACGTACGGCCACCATGACCGAGTACAAGCCCACGGTGCGCCTCGCCACCCGCGACGACGTCCCCAG
GGCCGTACGCACCCTCGCCGCCGCGTTCGCCGACTACCCCGCCACGCGCCACACCGTCGATCCGGACCGC
CACATCGAGCGGGTCACCGAGCTGCAAGAACTCTTCCTCACGCGCGTCGGGCTCGACATCGGCAAGGTGT
GGGTCGCGGACGACGGCGCCGCCGTGGCGGTCTGGACCACGCCGGAGAGCGTCGAAGCGGGGGCGGTGTT
CGCCGAGATCGGCCCGCGCATGGCCGAGTTGAGCGGTTCCCGGCTGGCCGCGCAGCAACAGATGGAAGGC
CTCCTGGCGCCGCACCGGCCCAAGGAGCCCGCGTGGTTCCTGGCCACCGTCGGAGTCTCGCCCGACCACC
AGGGCAAGGGTCTGGGCAGCGCCGTCGTGCTCCCCGGAGTGGAGGCGGCCGAGCGCGCCGGGGTGCCCGC
CTTCCTGGAGACCTCCGCGCCCCGCAACCTCCCCTTCTACGAGCGGCTCGGCTTCACCGTCACCGCCGAC
GTCGAGGTGCCCGAAGGACCGCGCACCTGGTGCATGACCCGCAAGCCCGGTGCCTGAACGCGTTAAGTCG
ACAATCAACCTCTGGATTACAAAATTTGTGAAAGATTGACTGGTATTCTTAACTATGTTGCTCCTTTTAC
GCTATGTGGATACGCTGCTTTAATGCCTTTGTATCATGCTATTGCTTCCCGTATGGCTTTCATTTTCTCC
TCCTTGTATAAATCCTGGTTGCTGTCTCTTTATGAGGAGTTGTGGCCCGTTGTCAGGCAACGTGGCGTGG
TGTGCACTGTGTTTGCTGACGCAACCCCCACTGGTTGGGGCATTGCCACCACCTGTCAGCTCCTTTCCGG
GACTTTCGCTTTCCCCCTCCCTATTGCCACGGCGGAACTCATCGCCGCCTGCCTTGCCCGCTGCTGGACA
GGGGCTCGGCTGTTGGGCACTGACAATTCCGTGGTGTTGTCGGGGAAATCATCGTCCTTTCCTTGGCTGC
TCGCCTGTGTTGCCACCTGGATTCTGCGCGGGACGTCCTTCTGCTACGTCCCTTCGGCCCTCAATCCAGC
GGACCTTCCTTCCCGCGGCCTGCTGCCGGCTCTGCGGCCTCTTCCGCGTCTTCGCCTTCGCCCTCAGACG
AGTCGGATCTCCCTTTGGGCCGCCTCCCCGCGTCGACTTTAAGACCAATGACTTACAAGGCAGCTGTAGA
TCTTAGCCACTTTTTAAAAGAAAAGGGGGGACTGGAAGGGCTAATTCACTCCCAACGAAGACAAGATCTG
CTTTTTGCTTGTACTGGGTCTCTCTGGTTAGACCAGATCTGAGCCTGGGAGCTCTCTGGCTAACTAGGGA
ACCCACTGCTTAAGCCTCAATAAAGCTTGCCTTGAGTGCTTCAAGTAGTGTGTGCCCGTCTGTTGTGTGA
CTCTGGTAACTAGAGATCCCTCAGACCCTTTTAGTCAGTGTGGAAAATCTCTAGCAGTACGTATAGTAGT
TCATGTCATCTTATTATTCAGTATTTATAACTTGCAAAGAAATGAATATCAGAGAGTGAGAGGAACTTGT
TTATTGCAGCTTATAATGGTTACAAATAAAGCAATAGCATCACAAATTTCACAAATAAAGCATTTTTTTC
ACTGCATTCTAGTTGTGGTTTGTCCAAACTCATCAATGTATCTTATCATGTCTGGCTCTAGCTATCCCGC
CCCTAACTCCGCCCATCCCGCCCCTAACTCCGCCCAGTTCCGCCCATTCTCCGCCCCATGGCTGACTAAT
TTTTTTTATTTATGCAGAGGCCGAGGCCGCCTCGGCCTCTGAGCTATTCCAGAAGTAGTGAGGAGGCTTT
TTTGGAGGCCTAGGGACGTACCCAATTCGCCCTATAGTGAGTCGTATTACGCGCGCTCACTGGCCGTCGT
TTTACAACGTCGTGACTGGGAAAACCCTGGCGTTACCCAACTTAATCGCCTTGCAGCACATCCCCCTTTC
GCCAGCTGGCGTAATAGCGAAGAGGCCCGCACCGATCGCCCTTCCCAACAGTTGCGCAGCCTGAATGGCG
AATGGG
[124 nt withheld, positions 3367-3490]
C
[91 nt withheld, positions 3492-3582]
A
[49 nt withheld, positions 3584-3632]
CCTTTGACGTTGGAGTCCACGTTCTTT
[37 nt withheld, positions 3660-3696]
ACCCTATCTCGGTCTATTCTTTTGATTTATAAGGGATTTTGCCGATTTCGGCCTATTGGTTAAAAAATGA
GCTGATTTAACAAAAATTTAACGCGAATTTTAACAAAATATTAACGCTTACAATTTAGGTGGCACTTTTC
GGGGAAATGTGCGCGGAACCCCTATTTGTTTATTTTTCTAAATACATTCAAATATGTATCCGCTCATGAG
ACAATAACCCTGATAAATGCTTCAATAATATTGAAAAAGGAAGAGTATGAGTATTCAACATTTCCGTGTC
GCCCTTATTCCCTTTTTTGCGGCATTTTGCCTTCCTGTTTTTGCTCACCCAGAAACGCTGGTGAAAGTAA
AAGATGCTGAAGATCAGTTGGGTGCACGAGTGGGTTACATCGAACTGGATCTCAACAGCGGTAAGATCCT
TGAGAGTTTTCGCCCCGAAGAACGTTTTCCAATGATGAGCACTTTTAAAGTTCTGCTATGTGGCGCGGTA
TTATCCCGTATTGACGCCGGGCAAGAGCAACTCGGTCGCCGCATACACTATTCTCAGAATGACTTGGTTG
AGTACTCACCAGTCACAGAAAAGCATCTTACGGATGGCATGACAGTAAGAGAATTATGCAGTGCTGCCAT
AACCATGAGTGATAACACTGCGGCCAACTTACTTCTGACAACGATCGGAGGACCGAAGGAGCTAACCGCT
TTTTTGCACAACATGGGGGATCATGTAACTCGCCTTGATCGTTGGGAACCGGAGCTGAATGAAGCCATAC
CAAACGACGAGCGTGACACCACGATGCCTGTAGCAATGGCAACAACGTTGCGCAAACTATTAACTGGCGA
ACTACTTACTCTAGCTTCCCGGCAACAATTAATAGACTGGATGGAGGCGGATAAAGTTGCAGGACCACTT
CTGCGCTCGGCCCTTCCGGCTGGCTGGTTTATTGCTGATAAATCTGGAGCCGGTGAGCGTGGGTCTCGCG
GTATCATTGCAGCACTGGGGCCAGATGGTAAGCCCTCCCGTATCGTAGTTATCTACACGACGGGGAGTCA
GGCAACTATGGATGAACGAAATAGACAGATCGCTGAGATAGGTGCCTCACTGATTAAGCATTGGTAACTG
TCAGACCAAGTTTACTCATATATACTTTAGATTGATTTAAAACTTCATTTTTAATTTAAAAGGATCTAGG
TGAAGATCCTTTTTGATAATCTCATGACCAAAATCCCTTAACGTGAGTTTTCGTTCCACTGAGCGTCAGA
CCCCGTAGAAAAGATCAAAGGATCTTCTTGAGATCCTTTTTTTCTGCGCGTAATCTGCTGCTTGCAAACA
AAAAAACCACCGCTACCAGCGGTGGTTTGTTTGCCGGATCAAGAGCTACCAACTCTTTTTCCGAAGGTAA
CTGGCTTCAGCAGAGCGCAGATACCAAATACTGTTCTTCTAGTGTAGCCGTAGTTAGGCCACCACTTCAA
GAACTCTGTAGCACCGCCTACATACCTCGCTCTGCTAATCCTGTTACCAGTGGCTGCTGCCAGTGGCGAT
AAGTCGTGTCTTACCGGGTTGGACTCAAGACGATAGTTACCGGATAAGGCGCAGCGGTCGGGCTGAACGG
GGGGTTCGTGCACACAGCCCAGCTTGGAGCGAACGACCTACACCGAACTGAGATACCTACAGCGTGAGCT
ATGAGAAAGCGCCACGCTTCCCGAAGGGAGAAAGGCGGACAGGTATCCGGTAAGCGGCAGGGTCGGAACA
GGAGAGCGCACGAGGGAGCTTCCAGGGGGAAACGCCTGGTATCTTTATAGTCCTGTCGGGTTTCGCCACC
TCTGACTTGAGCGTCGATTTTTGTGATGCTCGTCAGGGGGGCGGAGCCTATGGAAAAACGCCAGCAACGC
GGCCTTTTTACGGTTCCTGGCCTTTTGCTGGCCTTTTGCTCACATGTTCTTTCCTGCGTTATCCCCTGAT
TCTGTGGATAACCGTATTACCGCCTTTGAGTGAGCTGATACCGCTCGCCGCAGCCGAACGACCGAGCGCA
GCGAGTCAGTGAGCGAGGAAGCGGAAGAGCGCCCAATACGCAAACCGCCTCTCCCCGCGCGTTGGCCGAT
TCATTAATGCAGCTGGCACGACAGGTTTCCCGACTGGAAAGCGGGCAGTGAGCGCAACGCAATTAATGTG
AGTTAGCTCACTCATTAGGCACCCCAGGCTTTACACTTTATGCTTCCGGCTCGTATGTTGTGTGGAATTG
TGAGCGGATAACAATTTCACACAGGAAACAGCTATGACCATGATTACGCCAAGCGCGCAATTAACCCTCA
CTAAAGGGAACAAAAGCTGGAGCTGCAAGCTTAATGTAGTCTTATGCAATACTCTTGTAGTCTTGCAACA
TGGTAACGATGAGTTAGCAACATGCCTTACAAGGAGAGAAAAAGCACCGTGCATGCCGATTGGTGGAAGT
AAGGTGGTACGATCGTGCCTTATTAGGAAGGCAACAGACGGGTCTGACATGGATTGGACGAACCACTGAA
TTGCCGCATTGCAGAGATATTGTATTTAAGTGCCTAGCTCGATACATAAACGGGTCTCTCTGGTTAGACC
AGATCTGAGCCTGGGAGCTCTCTGGCTAACTAGGGAACCCACTGCTTAAGCCTCAATAAAGCTTGCCTTG
AGTGCTTCAAGTAGTGTGTGCCCGTCTGTTGTGTGACTCTGGTAACTAGAGATCCCTCAGACCCTTTTAG
TCAGTGTGGAAAATCTCTAGCAGTGGCGCCCGAACAGGGACTTGAAAGCGAAAGGGAAACCAGAGGAGCT
CTCTCGACGCAGGACTCGGCTTGCTGAAGCGCGCACGGCAAGAGGCGAGGGGCGGCGACTGGTGAGTACG
CCAAAAATTTTGACTAGCGGAGGCTAGAAGGAGAGAGATGGGTGCGAGAGCGTCAGTATTAAGCGGGGGA
GAATTAGATCGCGATGGGAAAAAATTCGGTTAAGGCCAGGGGGAAAGAAAAAATATAAATTAAAACATAT
AGTATGGGCAAGCAGGGAGCTAGAACGATTCGCAGTTAATCCTGGCCTGTTAGAAACATCAGAAGGCTGT
AGACAAATACTGGGACAGCTACAACCATCCCTTCAGACAGGATCAGAAGAACTTAGATCATTATATAATA
CAGTAGCAACCCTCTATTGTGTGCATCAAAGGATAGAGATAAAAGACACCAAGGAAGCTTTAGACAAGAT
AGAGGAAGAGCAAAACAAAAGTAAGACCACCGCACAGCAAGCGGCCGCTGATCTTCAGACCTGGAGGAGG
AGATATGAGGGACAATTGGAGAAGTGAATTATATAAATATAAAGTAGTAAAAATTGAACCATTAGGAGTA
GCACCCACCAAGGCAAAGAGAAGAGTGGTGCAGAGAGAAAAAAGAGCAGTGGGAATAGGAGCTTTGTTCC
TTGGGTTCTTGGGAGCAGCAGGAAGCACTATGGGCGCAGCGTCAATGACGCTGACGGTACAGGCCAGACA
ATTATTGTCTGGTATAGTGCAGCAGCAGAACAATTTGCTGAGGGCTATTGAGGCGCAACAGCATCTGTTG
CAACTCACAGTCTGGGGCATCAAGCAGCTCCAGGCAAGAATCCTGGCTGTGGAAAGATACCTAAAGGATC
AACAGCTCCTGGGGATTTGGGGTTGCTCTGGAAAACTCATTTGCACCACTGCTGTGCCTTGGAATGCTAG
TTGGAGTAATAAATCTCTGGAACAGATTTGGAATCACACGACCTGGATGGAGTGGGACAGAGAAATTAAC
AATTACACAAGCTTAATACACTCCTTAATTGAAGAATCGCAAAACCAGCAAGAAAAGAATGAACAAGAAT
TATTGGAATTAGATAAATGGGCAAGTTTGTGGAATTGGTTTAACATAACAAATTGGCTGTGGTATATAAA
ATTATTCATAATGATAGTAGGAGGCTTGGTAGGTTTAAGAATAGTTTTTGCTGTACTTTCTATAGTGAAT
AGAGTTAGGCAGGGATATTCACCATTATCGTTTCAGACCCACCTCCCAACCCCGAGGGGACCCAGAGAGG
GCCTATTTCCCATGATTCCTTCATATTTGCATATACGATACAAGGCTGTTAGAGAGATAATTAGAATTAA
TTTGACTGTAAACACAAAGATATTAGTACAAAATACGTGACGTAGAAAGTAATAATTTCTTGGGTAGTTT
GCAGTTTTAAAATTATGTTTTAAAATGGACTATCATATGCTTACCGTAACTTGAAAGTATTTCGATTTCT
TGGCTTTATATATCTTGTGGAAAGGACGAAACACCGGGCACTGCACCCGTTCGCGGGTTTTAGAGCTAGA
AATAGCAAGTTAAAATAAGGCTAGTCCGTTATCAACTTGAAAAAGTGGCACCGAGTCGGTGCTTTTTTAA
GCTTGGCGTAACTAGATCTTGAGACAAATGGCAGTATTCATCCACAATTTTAAAAGAAAAGGGGGGATTG
GGGGGTACAGTGCAGGGGAAAGAATAGTAGACATAATAGCAACAGACATACAAACTAAAGAATTACAAAA
ACAAATTACAAAAATTCAAAATTTTCGGGTTTATTACAGGGACAGCAGAGATCCACTTTGGCGCCGGCTC
GAGGGGG
