>Addgene plasmid #75912 | STK11 gRNA (BRDN0001146880) | depositor partial sequence | sequence record 143372 | Target Sequence
GGCACTGCACCCGTTCGCGG
