>Addgene plasmid #75912 | STK11 gRNA (BRDN0001146880) | addgene partial sequence | sequence record 184811 | hU6-F
CGTGACGTAGAAAGTAATAATTTCTTGGGTAGTTTGCAGTTTTAAAATTATGTTTTAAAATGGACTATCA
TATGCTTACCGTAACTTGAAAGTATTTCGATTTCTTGGCTTTATATATCTTGTGGAAAGGACGAAACACC
GGGCACTGCACCCGTTCGCGGGTTTTAGAGCTAGAAATAGCAAGTTAAAATAAGGCTAGTCCGTTATCAA
CTTGAAAAAGTGGCACCGAGTCGGTGCTTTTTTAAGCTTGGCGTAACTAGATCTTGAGACAAATGGCAGT
ATTCATCCACAATTTTAAAAGAAAAGGGGGGATTGGGGGGTACAGTGCAGGGGAAAGAATAGTAGACATA
ATAGCAACAGACATACAAACTAAAGAATTACAAAAACAAATTACAAAAATTCAAAATTTTCGGGTTTATT
ACAGGGACAGCAGAGATCCACTTTGGCGCCGGCTCGAGGGGGCCCGGGTGCAAAGATGGATAAAGTTTTA
AACAGAGAGGAATCTTTGCAGCTAATGGACCTTCTAGGTCTTGAAAGGAGTGGGAATTGGCTCCGGTGCC
CGTCAGTGGG
